>Addgene plasmid #27515 | pGEM-T ZfHoxa3a | addgene partial sequence | sequence record 30443 | 27515 with SP6
GGAGCTCTCCCATATGGTCGACCTGCAGGCGGCCGCACTAGTGATTCCGCTCGAGGGAAACGGCGAGATG
CAAAAGGCAACCTACTGCGACGGCTCGGCAATTTACAGTGGCCTCCCTTATCAAAGCGCAAACGGTTTAG
GTTATGATGCCAGTCAGCAGCAGTATCTCCAGGCCCTTCATGCGGAAAGTGAGTACCATCGACCGGCCTG
CTCTCTGCAGTCCCCTGGTATATCTGCAGGTCTGCACACATCCAATGAAATGTCCGAGGTCTGCCAACAA
ATTAACGGAACACAAGCTACAGTAACAGACACCTCCGACAACAAACAGCCCCCTACTGCCCCTTCTGGAC
CATCGTCCCCCAGTTCCCTGAATCAAATTCCAAACATTGATTCCGCCGCCAAGAATCCAGTCCACGTATC
ACCAACACCATCCACAAGGAAACACATTTTCCCTTGGATGAAGGAGTCCCGTCAGAACACAAAGCAGAAA
TCCTGTAGTATCATTTCAGTAGAGAGCTGCGCTGGAGACAAAAGTCCCCCTGGTTCGGCCGCCTCTAAGC
GCGCACGTACTGCATACACATCTGCTCAACTCGTGGAGTTGGAGAAAGAGTTCCATTTTAACCGTTACCT
CTGTCGACCACGACGAGTAGAAATGGCAAATCTGCTTAACCTGACGGAAAGGCAGATTAAAATATGGTTC
CAGAATCGCAGGATGAAGTACAAGAAAGACCAGAAGGGGCTTGGAATGATGCCATCTCCTGGAGCACAGT
CTCCTCACAGCCCAGTATCCTTGTCATCCGGGGGCGGA
