[The description below was written by a language model from this plasmid's Addgene catalogue record.]
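Description:
pGEM-T ZfHoxa3a is a small bacterial cloning plasmid built on the commercial pGEM-T backbone (about 3 kb), carrying an approximately 1.2 kb fragment of the zebrafish (Danio rerio) hoxa3a gene. It is catalogued as a bacterial expression and riboprobe synthesis vector, is maintained at high copy number in standard E. coli cloning strains, and is selected with ampicillin. No feature table accompanies the record, so the exact extent of the insert (full coding sequence versus partial cDNA, presence of untranslated regions) is not stated.

The insert sits at the EcoRV position of the pGEM-T polylinker, and both junction sites were destroyed during cloning, which is consistent with the way this vector is prepared as an EcoRV-cut, T-overhang acceptor for PCR products. The record lists SP6 and T7 as the 5′ and 3′ sequencing primers, reflecting the opposing SP6 and T7 bacteriophage RNA polymerase promoters that flank the cloning site in this backbone. This arrangement allows in vitro run-off transcription from either side of a linearised template, yielding sense or antisense RNA depending on the promoter used. The primer assignment suggests that the 5′ end of the insert lies toward SP6, but the record does not explicitly state which polymerase produces the antisense strand, so orientation should be confirmed before use.

The stated purpose is riboprobe synthesis, so the plasmid is typically used as a template for making labelled antisense probes to detect hoxa3a transcripts by in situ hybridisation in zebrafish embryos, for example in studies of Hox gene expression and anteroposterior patterning.
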