Addgene plasmid #27515: pGEM-T ZfHoxa3a
Depositing lab: Victoria Prince. Depositing organization: University of Chicago.
Backbone
  Vector backbone: pGEM-T
  Backbone manufacturer: Promega
  Backbone size w/o insert (bp): 3000
  Vector type: Bacterial Expression ; Riboprobe synthesis
Growth in bacteria
  Bacterial resistance: Ampicillin, 100 μg/mL
  Growth temperature: 37°C
  Growth strain: DH5alpha
  Copy number: High Copy
Gene/Insert
  Gene/Insert name: Hoxa3a
  Species: D. rerio (zebrafish)
  Insert size (bp): 1200
  Entrez Gene: hoxa3a (a.k.a. cb332, hoxa3)
  Cloning method: Restriction Enzyme; 5′ cloning site EcoRV (destroyed during cloning); 3′ cloning site EcoRV (destroyed during cloning)
  Sequencing primers: 5′ SP6; 3′ T7
Terms and licenses: Academic/Nonprofit Terms; Industry Terms: Not Available to Industry
How to cite: pGEM-T ZfHoxa3a was a gift from Victoria Prince (Addgene plasmid # 27515 ; http://n2t.net/addgene:27515 ; RRID:Addgene_27515)
